Addgene plasmid #130608: pTK_Pax7_enh_368_Citrine
Purpose: enhancer reporter
Depositing lab: Tatjana Sauka-Spengler. Publication: Reconstruction of the Global Neural Crest Gene Regulatory Network In Vivo. Williams RM, Candido-Ferreira I, Repapi E, Gavriouchkina D, Senanayake U, Ling ITC, Telenius J, Taylor S, Hughes J, Sauka-Spengler T. Dev Cell. 2019 Oct 21;51(2):255-276.e7. doi: 10.1016/j.devcel.2019.10.003. PubMed 31639368.
Backbone
  Vector backbone: pTK_BsmBI_Citrine
  Backbone size w/o insert (bp): 4670
  Vector type: enhancer reporter
Growth in bacteria
  Bacterial resistance: Ampicillin, 100 μg/mL
  Growth temperature: 37°C
  Growth strain: DH5alpha
  Copy number: Low Copy
Gene/Insert
  Gene/Insert name: Pax7_enh_368
  Species: G. gallus (chicken)
  Insert size (bp): 450
  Promoter: thymidine kinase minimal promoter
  Cloning method: Restriction Enzyme; 5′ cloning site Unknown (unknown if destroyed)
  Sequencing primers: 5′ pTK forward CTAGCAAAATAGGCTGTCCC; 3′ pTK reverse ATATTTCTTCCGGGGACACC
Terms and licenses: Academic/Nonprofit Terms; Industry Terms: Not Available to Industry
How to cite: pTK_Pax7_enh_368_Citrine was a gift from Tatjana Sauka-Spengler (Addgene plasmid # 130608 ; http://n2t.net/addgene:130608 ; RRID:Addgene_130608)
