[The description below was written by a language model from this plasmid's Addgene catalogue record and pLannotate feature annotations shown in this document.]
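Description:
pTK_Pax7_enh_368_Citrine is an enhancer reporter plasmid built on the pTK_BsmBI_Citrine backbone, carrying a candidate cis-regulatory element associated with the chicken (G. gallus) Pax7 locus, catalogued as a 450 bp insert. The enhancer itself is not annotated in the feature table, but there is an unannotated gap of roughly 520 bp between an upstream transcriptional insulating block and the herpes simplex virus thymidine kinase minimal promoter, which is the expected position for such an insert. The sequenced record (4,859 nt) is somewhat shorter than the sum of the listed backbone and insert sizes. This may reflect loss of a stuffer on cloning, but the record does not explain it, and the cloning sites are listed as unknown.

The reporter unit works by placing the test element next to a TK promoter that is weak on its own, so that Citrine, a yellow fluorescent protein derived from Aequorea victoria, is expressed appreciably only where the enhancer is active. A synthetic poly(A) signal and an RNA polymerase II pause site from the human α2 globin gene sit upstream to block read-through transcription from the backbone and reduce background. A chimeric β-globin/immunoglobulin intron between the promoter and the Citrine coding sequence is a standard part for improving transcript processing and expression, and an SV40 polyadenylation region follows the reporter.

Propagation in E. coli relies on a ColE1/pUC-type origin and ampicillin selection through β-lactamase, although the catalogue entry describes it as low copy. An f1 origin and small fragments of TcR, lacZα and SV40 large T antigen are backbone remnants. The plasmid was deposited with a study reconstructing the neural crest gene regulatory network in vivo, consistent with its use to test where and when this Pax7 enhancer is active.
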