Features (pLannotate 1.2.2; 13 found; start..end, strand, type, name):
      1..49      +  polyA_signal   poly(A) signal: synthetic polyadenylation signal
     63..154     +  misc_feature   pause site: RNA polymerase II transcriptional pause signal from the human α2 globin gene
    678..823     +  promoter       HSV TK promoter: herpes simplex virus thymidine kinase promoter
    901..1033    +  intron         chimeric intron: chimera between introns from human β-globin and immunoglobulin heavy chain genes
   1093..1809    +  CDS            Citrine: Citrine is a basic (constitutively fluorescent) yellow fluorescent protein published in 2001, derived from Aequorea victoria. It has moderate acid sensitivity.
   1983..2104    -  polyA_signal   SV40 poly(A) signal: SV40 polyadenylation signal
   2127..2195    -  CDS            large T antigen (fragment): large T antigen from SV40 (simian virus 40)
   2211..2343    +  CDS            TcR (fragment): tetracycline efflux protein; tet; confers resistance to tetracycline
   2523..3111    -  rep_origin     ori: high-copy-number ColE1/pMB1/pBR322/pUC origin of replication
   3282..4142    -  CDS            AmpR: β-lactamase; bla; confers resistance to ampicillin, carbenicillin, and related antibiotics
   4143..4247    -  promoter       AmpR promoter: bla
   4274..4702    +  rep_origin     f1 ori (sequence partly withheld): f1 bacteriophage origin of replication; arrow indicates direction of (+) strand synthesis
   4734..4801    -  CDS            lacZα (fragment): LacZα fragment of β-galactosidase; lacZ fragment
>Addgene plasmid #130608 | pTK_Pax7_enh_368_Citrine | depositor full sequence | sequence record 249939 | pTK_Pax7_enh_368_Citrine sequence 4859 bps
AATAAAATATCTTTATTTTCATTACATCTGTGTGTTGGTTTTTTGTGTGAATCGATAGTACTAACATACG
CTCTCCATCAAAACAAAACGAAACAAAACAAACTAGCAAAATAGGCTGTCCCCAGTGCAAGTGCAGGTGC
CAGAACATTTCTCTATCGATAGGTACCGAGCTCGAGTTGCCAGGAACCCTCGGCTGCCTTAAAAATGGAG
TAAAGGGATGGGGGAGGGAGGGCTTCTCTATTCTCATTCAAAATTCTGCAAGGAGGAGAAAAAGTTCGGA
CAAAGGGCCAAGGAAGGGAAGAAAGGGAGATAAATTATTCAAAACTCCCTGCTGTTAGATAGTTTTGTAA
TATTATAGGACCGTCTGTTGGAAAAAAGGCGAGCCGTTGGACGTTGCAAAATGTTGCTTGTGATTTGGAA
ATAGGCGATGCTCATTTGCAAATCGGGGCCATTGTGTGCGGGGGAAAACTGCCCCCGCGTCACCGCGCGA
TGCGTTGGGTTTCATTGCGGGGAGATGGTTTTTCTCCGGCTCGCATCGCTCGGAAAAGAACTGTTGGCTA
GCCCGGGCTCGAGATCTGCGATCTAAGTAAGCTTGCTGCTTCATCCCCGTGGCCCGTTGCTCGCGTTTGC
TGGCGGTGTCCCCGGAAGAAATATATTTGCATGTCTTTAGTTCTATGATGACACAAACCCCGCCCAGCGT
CTTGTCATTGGCGAATTCGAACACGCAGATGCAGTCGGGGCGGCGCGGTCCCAGGTCCACTTCGCATATT
AAGGTGACGCGTGTGGCCTCGAACACCGAGCGACCCTGCAGCGACCCGCTTAACAGCGTCAACAGCGTGC
CGCAGATCCCAAGCTTGCGGCCGCTTAAGCTGCAGAAGTTGGTCGTGAGGCACTGGGCAGGTAAGTATCA
AGGTTACAAGACAGGTTTAAGGAGACCAATAGAAACTGGGCTTGTCGAGACAGAGAAGACTCTTGCGTTT
CTGATAGGCACCTATTGGTCTTACTGACATCCACTTTGCCTTTCTCTCCACAGGTGTCCACTCCCAGGTT
CAATACAGCTCTTAAGCGGCCGCAAGCTAGCTTGCCGCCACCATGGTGAGCAAGGGCGAGGAGCTGTTCA
CCGGGGTGGTGCCCATCCTGGTCGAGCTGGACGGCGACGTAAACGGCCACAAGTTCAGCGTGTCCGGCGA
GGGCGAGGGCGATGCCACCTACGGCAAGCTGACCCTGAAGTTCATCTGCACCACCGGCAAGCTGCCCGTG
CCCTGGCCCACCCTCGTGACCACCTTCGGCTACGGCCTGATGTGCTTCGCCCGCTACCCCGACCACATGA
AGCAGCACGACTTCTTCAAGTCCGCCATGCCCGAAGGCTACGTCCAGGAGCGCACCATCTTCTTCAAGGA
CGACGGCAACTACAAGACCCGCGCCGAGGTGAAGTTCGAGGGCGACACCCTGGTGAACCGCATCGAGCTG
AAGGGCATCGACTTCAAGGAGGACGGCAACATCCTGGGGCACAAGCTGGAGTACAACTACAACAGCCACA
ACGTCTATATCATGGCCGACAAGCAGAAGAACGGCATCAAGGTGAACTTCAAGATCCGCCACAACATCGA
GGACGGCAGCGTGCAGCTCGCCGACCACTACCAGCAGAACACCCCCATCGGCGACGGCCCCGTGCTGCTG
CCCGACAACCACTACCTGAGCTACCAGTCCGCCCTGAGCAAAGACCCCAACGAGAAGCGCGATCACATGG
TCCTGCTGGAGTTCGTGACCGCCGCCGGGATCACTCTCGGCATGGACGAGCTGTACAAGTGAGCCTCTAG
ACTCCCTCAGCGGCGCGCCGTTGCGTTCCAAACGTCGTGGAGCTCCCTGTCAAGACACGAACCGCTAACG
CCACCTTAGTCCGTGAAGCATGATACGCGACATACCCCAGGAGATCTCACGTGTCTAGAGTCGGGGCGGC
CGGCCGCTTCGAGCAGACATGATAAGATACATTGATGAGTTTGGACAAACCACAACTAGAATGCAGTGAA
AAAAATGCTTTATTTGTGAAATTTGTGATGCTATTGCTTTATTTGTAACCATTATAAGCTGCAATAAACA
AGTTAACAACAACAATTGCATTCATTTTATGTTTCAGGTTCAGGGGGAGGTGTGGGAGGTTTTTTAAAGC
AAGTAAAACCTCTACAAATGTGGTAAAATCGATAAGGATCCGTCGACCGATGCCCTTGAGAGCCTTCAAC
CCAGTCAGCTCCTTCCGGTGGGCGCGGGGCATGACTATCGTCGCCGCACTTATGACTGTCTTCTTTATCA
TGCAACTCGTAGGACAGGTGCCGGCAGCGCTCTTCCGCTTCCTCGCTCACTGACTCGCTGCGCTCGGTCG
TTCGGCTGCGGCGAGCGGTATCAGCTCACTCAAAGGCGGTAATACGGTTATCCACAGAATCAGGGGATAA
CGCAGGAAAGAACATGTGAGCAAAAGGCCAGCAAAAGGCCAGGAACCGTAAAAAGGCCGCGTTGCTGGCG
TTTTTCCATAGGCTCCGCCCCCCTGACGAGCATCACAAAAATCGACGCTCAAGTCAGAGGTGGCGAAACC
CGACAGGACTATAAAGATACCAGGCGTTTCCCCCTGGAAGCTCCCTCGTGCGCTCTCCTGTTCCGACCCT
GCCGCTTACCGGATACCTGTCCGCCTTTCTCCCTTCGGGAAGCGTGGCGCTTTCTCAATGCTCACGCTGT
AGGTATCTCAGTTCGGTGTAGGTCGTTCGCTCCAAGCTGGGCTGTGTGCACGAACCCCCCGTTCAGCCCG
ACCGCTGCGCCTTATCCGGTAACTATCGTCTTGAGTCCAACCCGGTAAGACACGACTTATCGCCACTGGC
AGCAGCCACTGGTAACAGGATTAGCAGAGCGAGGTATGTAGGCGGTGCTACAGAGTTCTTGAAGTGGTGG
CCTAACTACGGCTACACTAGAAGGACAGTATTTGGTATCTGCGCTCTGCTGAAGCCAGTTACCTTCGGAA
AAAGAGTTGGTAGCTCTTGATCCGGCAAACAAACCACCGCTGGTAGCGGTGGTTTTTTTGTTTGCAAGCA
GCAGATTACGCGCAGAAAAAAAGGATCTCAAGAAGATCCTTTGATCTTTTCTACGGGGTCTGACGCTCAG
TGGAACGAAAACTCACGTTAAGGGATTTTGGTCATGAGATTATCAAAAAGGATCTTCACCTAGATCCTTT
TAAATTAAAAATGAAGTTTTAAATCAATCTAAAGTATATATGAGTAAACTTGGTCTGACAGTTACCAATG
CTTAATCAGTGAGGCACCTATCTCAGCGATCTGTCTATTTCGTTCATCCATAGTTGCCTGACTCCCCGTC
GTGTAGATAACTACGATACGGGAGGGCTTACCATCTGGCCCCAGTGCTGCAATGATACCGCGAGACCCAC
GCTCACCGGCTCCAGATTTATCAGCAATAAACCAGCCAGCCGGAAGGGCCGAGCGCAGAAGTGGTCCTGC
AACTTTATCCGCCTCCATCCAGTCTATTAATTGTTGCCGGGAAGCTAGAGTAAGTAGTTCGCCAGTTAAT
AGTTTGCGCAACGTTGTTGCCATTGCTACAGGCATCGTGGTGTCACGCTCGTCGTTTGGTATGGCTTCAT
TCAGCTCCGGTTCCCAACGATCAAGGCGAGTTACATGATCCCCCATGTTGTGCAAAAAAGCGGTTAGCTC
CTTCGGTCCTCCGATCGTTGTCAGAAGTAAGTTGGCCGCAGTGTTATCACTCATGGTTATGGCAGCACTG
CATAATTCTCTTACTGTCATGCCATCCGTAAGATGCTTTTCTGTGACTGGTGAGTACTCAACCAAGTCAT
TCTGAGAATAGTGTATGCGGCGACCGAGTTGCTCTTGCCCGGCGTCAATACGGGATAATACCGCGCCACA
TAGCAGAACTTTAAAAGTGCTCATCATTGGAAAACGTTCTTCGGGGCGAAAACTCTCAAGGATCTTACCG
CTGTTGAGATCCAGTTCGATGTAACCCACTCGTGCACCCAACTGATCTTCAGCATCTTTTACTTTCACCA
GCGTTTCTGGGTGAGCAAAAACAGGAAGGCAAAATGCCGCAAAAAAGGGAATAAGGGCGACACGGAAATG
TTGAATACTCATACTCTTCCTTTTTCAATATTATTGAAGCATTTATCAGGGTTATTGTCTCATGAGCGGA
TACATATTTGAATGTATTTAGAAAAATAAACAAATAGGGGTTCCGCGCACATTTCCCCGAAAAGTGCCAC
CTG
[124 nt withheld, positions 4274-4397]
C
[91 nt withheld, positions 4399-4489]
A
[49 nt withheld, positions 4491-4539]
CCTTTGACGTTGGAGTCCACGTTCTTT
[37 nt withheld, positions 4567-4603]
ACCCTATCTCGGTCTATTCTTTTGATTTATAAGGGATTTTGCCGATTTCGGCCTATTGGTTAAAAAATGA
GCTGATTTAACAAAAATTTAACGCGAATTTTAACAAAATATTAACGCTTACAATTTGCCATTCGCCATTC
AGGCTGCGCAACTGTTGGGAAGGGCGATCGGTGCGGGCCTCTTCGCTATTACGCCAGCCCAAGCTACCAT
GATAAGTAAGTAATATTAAGGTACGGGAGGTACTTGGAGCGGCCGC
