Features (pLannotate 1.2.2; 13 found; start..end, strand, type, name):
      1..49      +  polyA_signal   poly(A) signal: synthetic polyadenylation signal
     63..154     +  misc_feature   pause site: RNA polymerase II transcriptional pause signal from the human α2 globin gene
    678..823     +  promoter       HSV TK promoter: herpes simplex virus thymidine kinase promoter
    901..1033    +  intron         chimeric intron: chimera between introns from human β-globin and immunoglobulin heavy chain genes
   1093..1809    +  CDS            Citrine: Citrine is a basic (constitutively fluorescent) yellow fluorescent protein published in 2001, derived from Aequorea victoria. It has moderate acid sensitivity.
   1983..2104    -  polyA_signal   SV40 poly(A) signal: SV40 polyadenylation signal
   2127..2195    -  CDS            large T antigen (fragment): large T antigen from SV40 (simian virus 40)
   2211..2343    +  CDS            TcR (fragment): tetracycline efflux protein; tet; confers resistance to tetracycline
   2523..3111    -  rep_origin     ori: high-copy-number ColE1/pMB1/pBR322/pUC origin of replication
   3282..4142    -  CDS            AmpR: β-lactamase; bla; confers resistance to ampicillin, carbenicillin, and related antibiotics
   4143..4247    -  promoter       AmpR promoter: bla
   4274..4702    +  rep_origin     f1 ori (sequence partly withheld): f1 bacteriophage origin of replication; arrow indicates direction of (+) strand synthesis
   4734..4801    -  CDS            lacZα (fragment): LacZα fragment of β-galactosidase; lacZ fragment
>Addgene plasmid #130608 | pTK_Pax7_enh_368_Citrine | addgene full sequence | sequence record 259032 | Addgene NGS Result
AATAAAATATCTTTATTTTCATTACATCTGTGTGTTGGTTTTTTGTGTGAATCGATAGTACTAACATACG
CTCTCCATCAAAACAAAACGAAACAAAACAAACTAGCAAAATAGGCTGTCCCCAGTGCAAGTGCAGGTGC
CAGAACATTTCTCTATCGATAGGTACCGAGCTCGAGTTGCCAGGAACCCTCGGCTGCCTTAAAAATGGAG
TAAAGGGATGGGGGAGGGAGGGCTTCTCTATTCTCATTCAAAATTCTGCAAGGAGGAGAAAAAGTTCGGA
CAAAGGGCCAAGGAAGGGAAGAAAGGGAGATAAATTATTCAAAACTCCCTGCTGTTAGATAGTTTTGTAA
TATTATAGGACCGTCTGTTGGAAAAAAGGCGAGCCGTTGGACGTTGCAAAATGTTGCTTGTGATTTGGAA
ATAGGCGATGCTCATTTGCAAATCGGGGCCATTGTGTGCGGGGGAAAACTGCCCCCGCGTCACCGCGCGA
TGCGTTGGGTTTCATTGCGGGGAGATGGTTTTTCTCCGGCTCGCATCGCTCGGAAAAGAACTGTTGGCTA
GCCCGGGCTCGAGATCTGCGATCTAAGTAAGCTTGCTGCTTCATCCCCGTGGCCCGTTGCTCGCGTTTGC
TGGCGGTGTCCCCGGAAGAAATATATTTGCATGTCTTTAGTTCTATGATGACACAAACCCCGCCCAGCGT
CTTGTCATTGGCGAATTCGAACACGCAGATGCAGTCGGGGCGGCGCGGTCCCAGGTCCACTTCGCATATT
AAGGTGACGCGTGTGGCCTCGAACACCGAGCGACCCTGCAGCGACCCGCTTAACAGCGTCAACAGCGTGC
CGCAGATCCCAAGCTTGCGGCCGCTTAAGCTGCAGAAGTTGGTCGTGAGGCACTGGGCAGGTAAGTATCA
AGGTTACAAGACAGGTTTAAGGAGACCAATAGAAACTGGGCTTGTCGAGACAGAGAAGACTCTTGCGTTT
CTGATAGGCACCTATTGGTCTTACTGACATCCACTTTGCCTTTCTCTCCACAGGTGTCCACTCCCAGGTT
CAATACAGCTCTTAAGCGGCCGCAAGCTAGCTTGCCGCCACCATGGTGAGCAAGGGCGAGGAGCTGTTCA
CCGGGGTGGTGCCCATCCTGGTCGAGCTGGACGGCGACGTAAACGGCCACAAGTTCAGCGTGTCCGGCGA
GGGCGAGGGCGATGCCACCTACGGCAAGCTGACCCTGAAGTTCATCTGCACCACCGGCAAGCTGCCCGTG
CCCTGGCCCACCCTCGTGACCACCTTCGGCTACGGCCTGATGTGCTTCGCCCGCTACCCCGACCACATGA
AGCAGCACGACTTCTTCAAGTCCGCCATGCCCGAAGGCTACGTCCAGGAGCGCACCATCTTCTTCAAGGA
CGACGGCAACTACAAGACCCGCGCCGAGGTGAAGTTCGAGGGCGACACCCTGGTGAACCGCATCGAGCTG
AAGGGCATCGACTTCAAGGAGGACGGCAACATCCTGGGGCACAAGCTGGAGTACAACTACAACAGCCACA
ACGTCTATATCATGGCCGACAAGCAGAAGAACGGCATCAAGGTGAACTTCAAGATCCGCCACAACATCGA
GGACGGCAGCGTGCAGCTCGCCGACCACTACCAGCAGAACACCCCCATCGGCGACGGCCCCGTGCTGCTG
CCCGACAACCACTACCTGAGCTACCAGTCCGCCCTGAGCAAAGACCCCAACGAGAAGCGCGATCACATGG
TCCTGCTGGAGTTCGTGACCGCCGCCGGGATCACTCTCGGCATGGACGAGCTGTACAAGTGAGCCTCTAG
ACTCCCTCAGCGGCGCGCCGTTGCGTTCCAAACGTCGTGGAGCTCCCTGTCAAGACACGAACCGCTAACG
CCACCTTAGTCCGTGAAGCATGATACGCGACATACCCCAGGAGATCTCACGTGTCTAGAGTCGGGGCGGC
CGGCCGCTTCGAGCAGACATGATAAGATACATTGATGAGTTTGGACAAACCACAACTAGAATGCAGTGAA
AAAAATGCTTTATTTGTGAAATTTGTGATGCTATTGCTTTATTTGTAACCATTATAAGCTGCAATAAACA
AGTTAACAACAACAATTGCATTCATTTTATGTTTCAGGTTCAGGGGGAGGTGTGGGAGGTTTTTTAAAGC
AAGTAAAACCTCTACAAATGTGGTAAAATCGATAAGGATCCGTCGACCGATGCCCTTGAGAGCCTTCAAC
CCAGTCAGCTCCTTCCGGTGGGCGCGGGGCATGACTATCGTCGCCGCACTTATGACTGTCTTCTTTATCA
TGCAACTCGTAGGACAGGTGCCGGCAGCGCTCTTCCGCTTCCTCGCTCACTGACTCGCTGCGCTCGGTCG
TTCGGCTGCGGCGAGCGGTATCAGCTCACTCAAAGGCGGTAATACGGTTATCCACAGAATCAGGGGATAA
CGCAGGAAAGAACATGTGAGCAAAAGGCCAGCAAAAGGCCAGGAACCGTAAAAAGGCCGCGTTGCTGGCG
TTTTTCCATAGGCTCCGCCCCCCTGACGAGCATCACAAAAATCGACGCTCAAGTCAGAGGTGGCGAAACC
CGACAGGACTATAAAGATACCAGGCGTTTCCCCCTGGAAGCTCCCTCGTGCGCTCTCCTGTTCCGACCCT
GCCGCTTACCGGATACCTGTCCGCCTTTCTCCCTTCGGGAAGCGTGGCGCTTTCTCATAGCTCACGCTGT
AGGTATCTCAGTTCGGTGTAGGTCGTTCGCTCCAAGCTGGGCTGTGTGCACGAACCCCCCGTTCAGCCCG
ACCGCTGCGCCTTATCCGGTAACTATCGTCTTGAGTCCAACCCGGTAAGACACGACTTATCGCCACTGGC
AGCAGCCACTGGTAACAGGATTAGCAGAGCGAGGTATGTAGGCGGTGCTACAGAGTTCTTGAAGTGGTGG
CCTAACTACGGCTACACTAGAAGAACAGTATTTGGTATCTGCGCTCTGCTGAAGCCAGTTACCTTCGGAA
AAAGAGTTGGTAGCTCTTGATCCGGCAAACAAACCACCGCTGGTAGCGGTGGTTTTTTTGTTTGCAAGCA
GCAGATTACGCGCAGAAAAAAAGGATCTCAAGAAGATCCTTTGATCTTTTCTACGGGGTCTGACGCTCAG
TGGAACGAAAACTCACGTTAAGGGATTTTGGTCATGAGATTATCAAAAAGGATCTTCACCTAGATCCTTT
TAAATTAAAAATGAAGTTTTAAATCAATCTAAAGTATATATGAGTAAACTTGGTCTGACAGTTACCAATG
CTTAATCAGTGAGGCACCTATCTCAGCGATCTGTCTATTTCGTTCATCCATAGTTGCCTGACTCCCCGTC
GTGTAGATAACTACGATACGGGAGGGCTTACCATCTGGCCCCAGTGCTGCAATGATACCGCGAGACCCAC
GCTCACCGGCTCCAGATTTATCAGCAATAAACCAGCCAGCCGGAAGGGCCGAGCGCAGAAGTGGTCCTGC
AACTTTATCCGCCTCCATCCAGTCTATTAATTGTTGCCGGGAAGCTAGAGTAAGTAGTTCGCCAGTTAAT
AGTTTGCGCAACGTTGTTGCCATTGCTACAGGCATCGTGGTGTCACGCTCGTCGTTTGGTATGGCTTCAT
TCAGCTCCGGTTCCCAACGATCAAGGCGAGTTACATGATCCCCCATGTTGTGCAAAAAAGCGGTTAGCTC
CTTCGGTCCTCCGATCGTTGTCAGAAGTAAGTTGGCCGCAGTGTTATCACTCATGGTTATGGCAGCACTG
CATAATTCTCTTACTGTCATGCCATCCGTAAGATGCTTTTCTGTGACTGGTGAGTACTCAACCAAGTCAT
TCTGAGAATAGTGTATGCGGCGACCGAGTTGCTCTTGCCCGGCGTCAATACGGGATAATACCGCGCCACA
TAGCAGAACTTTAAAAGTGCTCATCATTGGAAAACGTTCTTCGGGGCGAAAACTCTCAAGGATCTTACCG
CTGTTGAGATCCAGTTCGATGTAACCCACTCGTGCACCCAACTGATCTTCAGCATCTTTTACTTTCACCA
GCGTTTCTGGGTGAGCAAAAACAGGAAGGCAAAATGCCGCAAAAAAGGGAATAAGGGCGACACGGAAATG
TTGAATACTCATACTCTTCCTTTTTCAATATTATTGAAGCATTTATCAGGGTTATTGTCTCATGAGCGGA
TACATATTTGAATGTATTTAGAAAAATAAACAAATAGGGGTTCCGCGCACATTTCCCCGAAAAGTGCCAC
CTG
[124 nt withheld, positions 4274-4397]
C
[91 nt withheld, positions 4399-4489]
A
[49 nt withheld, positions 4491-4539]
CCTTTGACGTTGGAGTCCACGTTCTTT
[37 nt withheld, positions 4567-4603]
ACCCTATCTCGGTCTATTCTTTTGATTTATAAGGGATTTTGCCGATTTCGGCCTATTGGTTAAAAAATGA
GCTGATTTAACAAAAATTTAACGCGAATTTTAACAAAATATTAACGCTTACAATTTGCCATTCGCCATTC
AGGCTGCGCAACTGTTGGGAAGGGCGATCGGTGCGGGCCTCTTCGCTATTACGCCAGCCCAAGCTACCAT
GATAAGTAAGTAATATTAAGGTACGGGAGGTACTTGGAGCGGCCGC
